Addgene plasmid #211876: pGS380_tdTomato-12xGCN4-T2A-BSD Lenti
Purpose: 12xGCN4pep transgene expression
Depositing lab: Iain Cheeseman. Depositing organization: Whitehead Institute for Biomedical Research.
Backbone
  Vector backbone: pLenti
  Vector type: Lentiviral
  Selectable markers: Blasticidin
Growth in bacteria
  Bacterial resistance: Ampicillin, 100 μg/mL
  Growth temperature: 37°C
  Growth strain: NEB Stable
  Copy number: High Copy
Gene/Insert
  Gene/Insert name: 12xGCN4pep
  Species: Synthetic
  Mutation: N/A
  Cloning method: Restriction Enzyme; 5′ cloning site Unknown (unknown if destroyed)
Terms and licenses: Academic/Nonprofit Terms; Industry Terms: Not Available to Industry
How to cite: pGS380_tdTomato-12xGCN4-T2A-BSD Lenti was a gift from Iain Cheeseman (Addgene plasmid # 211876 ; http://n2t.net/addgene:211876 ; RRID:Addgene_211876)
