[The description below was written by a language model from this plasmid's Addgene catalogue record and pLannotate feature annotations shown in this document.]
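Description:
pGS380_tdTomato-12xGCN4-T2A-BSD Lenti is a lentiviral transfer plasmid on a pLenti backbone, designed to deliver a synthetic 12xGCN4 peptide array transgene into mammalian cells. In bacteria it is maintained through a high-copy ColE1/pUC-type origin with ampicillin resistance (AmpR). It also carries an f1 origin and remnants of a pBluescript-style cloning region (lac promoter/operator, lacZα fragment, T3 and T7 promoters). The viral portion has a third-generation-style layout. An RSV promoter drives a truncated HIV-1 5' LTR, followed by the Ψ packaging signal with a gag fragment, the Rev response element and a cPPT/CTS. A self-inactivating ΔU3 3' LTR closes the proviral unit, with an SV40 poly(A) signal and SV40 origin downstream. A U6 promoter fragment upstream of the cPPT appears to be a backbone remnant; no associated small RNA cassette is annotated.

The expression cassette is driven by the EF-1α core promoter. It begins with tdTomato, a tandem-dimer orange-red fluorescent protein, followed by a short linker region annotated with a partial TEV/His-type tag fragment and an S-Tag, then the GCN4 peptide repeats. The annotation software flags only a few individual GCN4 units, but the span between them is consistent with the 12-copy array named in the record. These SunTag-type epitopes are recognised by an anti-GCN4 scFv fusion, so multiple copies of an scFv-tagged protein can be recruited to the fluorescent scaffold. According to the construct name, a T2A self-cleaving peptide (not separately annotated) links this fusion to blasticidin S deaminase, so blasticidin selects transduced cells from the same transcript. A WPRE downstream enhances expression. The stated purpose is simply 12xGCN4pep transgene expression; no more specific application is recorded.
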