Features (pLannotate 1.2.2; 33 found; start..end, strand, type, name):
     73..94      +  protein_bind   CAP binding site: CAP binding activates transcription in the presence of cAMP. E. coli catabolite activator protein
    109..139     +  promoter       lac promoter: promoter for the E. coli lac operon
    147..163     +  protein_bind   lac operator: The lac repressor binds to the lac operator to inhibit transcription in E. coli. This inhibition can be relieved by adding lactose or isopropyl-β-D-thiogalactopyranoside (IPTG). lac repressor encoded by lacI
    208..226     +  promoter       T3 promoter: promoter for bacteriophage T3 RNA polymerase
    254..480     +  promoter       RSV promoter: Rous sarcoma virus enhancer/promoter
    481..661     +  LTR            5' LTR (truncated): truncated 5' long terminal repeat (LTR) from HIV-1
    708..833     +  misc_feature   HIV-1 Ψ: packaging signal of human immunodeficiency virus type 1
    817..1155    +  CDS            HIV-1 gag (fragment): gag protein from human immunodeficiency virus 1; gag
   1330..1563    +  misc_feature   RRE: The Rev response element (RRE) of HIV-1 allows for Rev-dependent mRNA export from the nucleus to the cytoplasm.
   1940..1966    +  CDS            Rev (fragment): human immunodeficiency virus 1 (HIV-1) Rev protein; rev; enhances nuclear export of unspliced and incompletely spliced viral mRNAs
   1970..2150    +  promoter       U6 promoter (fragment): RNA polymerase III promoter for human U6 snRNA
   2191..2308    +  misc_feature   cPPT/CTS: central polypurine tract and central termination sequence of HIV-1
   2380..2591    +  promoter       EF-1α core promoter: core promoter for human elongation factor EF-1α
   2624..4051    +  CDS            tdTomato: tdTomato is a basic (constitutively fluorescent) orange fluorescent protein published in 2004, derived from Discosoma sp.. It is reported to be a somewhat slowly-maturing tandem dimer with low acid sensitivity.
   4078..4096    +  misc_feature   MCS (fragment): pBluescript multiple cloning site
   4097..4116    +  CDS            capTEV™ (fragment): composite tag for in vivo biotinylation, TEV protease cleavage, and 6xHis tagging
   4130..4174    +  CDS            S-Tag: affinity and epitope tag derived from pancreatic ribonuclease A
   4211..4276    +  CDS            GCN4 (fragment): GCN4_YEAST - Also known as AAS101 From Saccharomyces cerevisiae (strain ATCC 204508 / S288c) (Baker's yeast).
   4373..4438    +  CDS            GCN4_v1: GCN4 peptide that allows binding to an scFv-GFP fusion protein (Tanenbaum et al., 2014)
   5111..5136    +  CDS            GCN4_v1 (fragment): GCN4 peptide that allows binding to an scFv-GFP fusion protein (Tanenbaum et al., 2014)
   5252..5650    +  CDS            BSD: blasticidin S deaminase; Aspergillus terreus BSD; confers resistance to blasticidin
   5696..6284    +  misc_feature   WPRE: woodchuck hepatitis virus posttranscriptional regulatory element
   6335..6354    +  misc_feature   cPPT/CTS (fragment): central polypurine tract and central termination sequence of HIV-1
   6356..6589    +  LTR            3' LTR (ΔU3): self-inactivating 3' long terminal repeat (LTR) from HIV-1
   6667..6788    +  polyA_signal   SV40 poly(A) signal: SV40 polyadenylation signal
   6828..6963    +  rep_origin     SV40 ori: SV40 origin of replication
   6984..7002    -  promoter       T7 promoter: promoter for bacteriophage T7 RNA polymerase
   7010..7165    +  CDS            lacZα (fragment): LacZα fragment of β-galactosidase; lacZ fragment
   7170..7598    +  rep_origin     f1 ori (sequence partly withheld): f1 bacteriophage origin of replication; arrow indicates direction of (+) strand synthesis
   7651..7755    +  promoter       AmpR promoter: bla
   7756..8616    +  CDS            AmpR: β-lactamase; bla; confers resistance to ampicillin, carbenicillin, and related antibiotics
   8787..9375    +  rep_origin     ori: high-copy-number ColE1/pMB1/pBR322/pUC origin of replication
   9558..60      +  CDS            lacI (fragment) (across the origin): lac repressor; lacI; The lac repressor binds to the lac operator to inhibit transcription in E. coli. This inhibition can be relieved by adding lactose or isopropyl-β-D-thiogalactopyranoside (IPTG).
>Addgene plasmid #211876 | pGS380_tdTomato-12xGCN4-T2A-BSD Lenti | addgene full sequence | sequence record 424816 | Addgene NGS Result
TTGGCCGATTCATTAATGCAGCTGGCACGACAGGTTTCCCGACTGGAAAGCGGGCAGTGAGCGCAACGCA
ATTAATGTGAGTTAGCTCACTCATTAGGCACCCCAGGCTTTACACTTTATGCTTCCGGCTCGTATGTTGT
GTGGAATTGTGAGCGGATAACAATTTCACACAGGAAACAGCTATGACCATGATTACGCCAAGCGCGCAAT
TAACCCTCACTAAAGGGAACAAAAGCTGGAGCTGCAAGCTTAATGTAGTCTTATGCAATACTCTTGTAGT
CTTGCAACATGGTAACGATGAGTTAGCAACATGCCTTACAAGGAGAGAAAAAGCACCGTGCATGCCGATT
GGTGGAAGTAAGGTGGTACGATCGTGCCTTATTAGGAAGGCAACAGACGGGTCTGACATGGATTGGACGA
ACCACTGAATTGCCGCATTGCAGAGATATTGTATTTAAGTGCCTAGCTCGATACATAAACGGGTCTCTCT
GGTTAGACCAGATCTGAGCCTGGGAGCTCTCTGGCTAACTAGGGAACCCACTGCTTAAGCCTCAATAAAG
CTTGCCTTGAGTGCTTCAAGTAGTGTGTGCCCGTCTGTTGTGTGACTCTGGTAACTAGAGATCCCTCAGA
CCCTTTTAGTCAGTGTGGAAAATCTCTAGCAGTGGCGCCCGAACAGGGACTTGAAAGCGAAAGGGAAACC
AGAGGAGCTCTCTCGACGCAGGACTCGGCTTGCTGAAGCGCGCACGGCAAGAGGCGAGGGGCGGCGACTG
GTGAGTACGCCAAAAATTTTGACTAGCGGAGGCTAGAAGGAGAGAGATGGGTGCGAGAGCGTCAGTATTA
AGCGGGGGAGAATTAGATCGCGATGGGAAAAAATTCGGTTAAGGCCAGGGGGAAAGAAAAAATATAAATT
AAAACATATAGTATGGGCAAGCAGGGAGCTAGAACGATTCGCAGTTAATCCTGGCCTGTTAGAAACATCA
GAAGGCTGTAGACAAATACTGGGACAGCTACAACCATCCCTTCAGACAGGATCAGAAGAACTTAGATCAT
TATATAATACAGTAGCAACCCTCTATTGTGTGCATCAAAGGATAGAGATAAAAGACACCAAGGAAGCTTT
AGACAAGATAGAGGAAGAGCAAAACAAAAGTAAGACCACCGCACAGCAAGCGGCCGGCCGCTGATCTTCA
GACCTGGAGGAGGAGATATGAGGGACAATTGGAGAAGTGAATTATATAAATATAAAGTAGTAAAAATTGA
ACCATTAGGAGTAGCACCCACCAAGGCAAAGAGAAGAGTGGTGCAGAGAGAAAAAAGAGCAGTGGGAATA
GGAGCTTTGTTCCTTGGGTTCTTGGGAGCAGCAGGAAGCACTATGGGCGCAGCGTCAATGACGCTGACGG
TACAGGCCAGACAATTATTGTCTGGTATAGTGCAGCAGCAGAACAATTTGCTGAGGGCTATTGAGGCGCA
ACAGCATCTGTTGCAACTCACAGTCTGGGGCATCAAGCAGCTCCAGGCAAGAATCCTGGCTGTGGAAAGA
TACCTAAAGGATCAACAGCTCCTGGGGATTTGGGGTTGCTCTGGAAAACTCATTTGCACCACTGCTGTGC
CTTGGAATGCTAGTTGGAGTAATAAATCTCTGGAACAGATTTGGAATCACACGACCTGGATGGAGTGGGA
CAGAGAAATTAACAATTACACAAGCTTAATACACTCCTTAATTGAAGAATCGCAAAACCAGCAAGAAAAG
AATGAACAAGAATTATTGGAATTAGATAAATGGGCAAGTTTGTGGAATTGGTTTAACATAACAAATTGGC
TGTGGTATATAAAATTATTCATAATGATAGTAGGAGGCTTGGTAGGTTTAAGAATAGTTTTTGCTGTACT
TTCTATAGTGAATAGAGTTAGGCAGGGATATTCACCATTATCGTTTCAGACCCACCTCCCAACCCCGAGG
GGACCCAGAGAGGGCCTATTTCCCATGATTCCTTCATATTTGCATATACGATACAAGGCTGTTAGAGAGA
TAATTAGAATTAATTTGACTGTAAACACAAAGATATTAGTACAAAATACGTGACGTAGAAAGTAATAATT
TCTTGGGTAGTTTGCAGTTTTAAAATTATGTTTTAAAATGGACTATCATAAATTCTAGATCTTGAGACAA
ATGGCAGTATTCATCCACAATTTTAAAAGAAAAGGGGGGATTGGGGGGTACAGTGCAGGGGAAAGAATAG
TAGACATAATAGCAACAGACATACAAACTAAAGAATTACAAAAACAAATTACAAAAATTCAAAATTTTCG
GGTTTATTACAGGGACAGCAGAGATCCACTTTGGCGCCGGCTCGTCGAGTGGCTCCGGTGCCCGTCAGTG
GGCAGAGCGCACATCGCCCACAGTCCCCGAGAAGTTGGGGGGAGGGGTCGGCAATTGAACCGGTGCCTAG
AGAAGGTGGCGCGGGGTAAACTGGGAAAGTGATGTCGTGTACTGGCTCCGCCTTTTTCCCGAGGGTGGGG
GAGAACCGTATATAAGTGCAGTAGTCGCCGTGAACGTTCTTTTTCGCAACGGGTTTGCCGCCAGAACACA
GGTGTCGTGACGCGGGATCCGATATCCGCCACCATGGTGAGCAAGGGCGAGGAGGTCATCAAAGAGTTCA
TGCGCTTCAAGGTGCGCATGGAGGGCTCCATGAACGGCCACGAGTTCGAGATCGAGGGCGAGGGCGAGGG
CCGCCCCTACGAGGGCACCCAGACCGCCAAGCTGAAGGTGACCAAGGGCGGCCCCCTGCCCTTCGCCTGG
GACATCCTGTCCCCCCAGTTCATGTACGGCTCCAAGGCGTACGTGAAGCACCCCGCCGACATCCCCGATT
ACAAGAAGCTGTCCTTCCCCGAGGGCTTCAAGTGGGAGCGCGTGATGAACTTCGAGGACGGCGGTCTGGT
GACCGTGACCCAGGACTCCTCCCTGCAGGACGGCACGCTGATCTACAAGGTGAAGATGCGCGGCACCAAC
TTCCCCCCCGACGGCCCCGTAATGCAGAAGAAGACCATGGGCTGGGAGGCCTCCACCGAGCGCCTGTACC
CCCGCGACGGCGTGCTGAAGGGCGAGATCCACCAGGCCCTGAAGCTGAAGGACGGCGGCCACTACCTGGT
GGAGTTCAAGACCATCTACATGGCCAAGAAGCCCGTGCAACTGCCCGGCTACTACTACGTGGACACCAAG
CTGGACATCACCTCCCACAACGAGGACTACACCATCGTGGAACAGTACGAGCGCTCCGAGGGCCGCCACC
ACCTGTTCCTGGGGCATGGCACCGGCAGCACCGGCAGCGGCAGCTCCGGCACCGCCTCCTCCGAGGACAA
CAACATGGCCGTCATCAAAGAGTTCATGCGCTTCAAGGTGCGCATGGAGGGCTCCATGAACGGCCACGAG
TTCGAGATCGAGGGCGAGGGCGAGGGCCGCCCCTACGAGGGCACCCAGACCGCCAAGCTGAAGGTGACCA
AGGGCGGCCCCCTGCCCTTCGCCTGGGACATCCTGTCCCCCCAGTTCATGTACGGCTCCAAGGCGTACGT
GAAGCACCCCGCCGACATCCCCGATTACAAGAAGCTGTCCTTCCCCGAGGGCTTCAAGTGGGAGCGCGTG
ATGAACTTCGAGGACGGCGGTCTGGTGACCGTGACCCAGGACTCCTCCCTGCAGGACGGCACGCTGATCT
ACAAGGTGAAGATGCGCGGCACCAACTTCCCCCCCGACGGCCCCGTAATGCAGAAGAAGACCATGGGCTG
GGAGGCCTCCACCGAGCGCCTGTACCCCCGCGACGGCGTGCTGAAGGGCGAGATCCACCAGGCCCTGAAG
CTGAAGGACGGCGGCCACTACCTGGTGGAGTTCAAGACCATCTACATGGCCAAGAAGCCCGTGCAACTGC
CCGGCTACTACTACGTGGACACCAAGCTGGACATCACCTCCCACAACGAGGACTACACCATCGTGGAACA
GTACGAGCGCTCCGAGGGCCGCCACCACCTGTTCCTGTACGGCATGGACGAGCTGTACAAGACCGGAGGG
GATCGGTGGAGCTCCACCGGTGGCGGCCGCTCTAGAGAGAATCTTTATTTTCAGGGCGCCGCCAAATTCA
AAGAAACCGCTGCTGCTAAATTCGAACGCCAGCACATGGACAGCGGAGGTGGAGGTACTAGTCTCGAGGG
TTCTGGAGGATTGTTGCCCAAAAACTACCACTTGGAGAACGAGGTCGCAAGGTTGAAAAAATTGGTCGGT
GAGCGTGGCGGCTCAGGCGGCCTTCTTCCAAAAAATTATCATCTTGAAAATGAAGTTGCTAGACTTAAAA
AACTTGTTGGAGAAAGAGGCGGGAGCGGCGGCCTGCTGCCCAAGAACTACCACCTGGAGAACGAGGTCGC
CCGCCTGAAGAAGCTGGTCGGCGAGCGCGGTGGTTCTGGAGGTTTGCTCCCAAAGAACTACCACTTGGAA
AACGAAGTCGCAAGATTGAAGAAGTTGGTCGGTGAAAGAGGAGGAAGCGGAGGATTATTACCTAAAAATT
ATCATTTGGAAAATGAAGTTGCTAGATTGAAGAAGTTGGTTGGAGAGAGAGGGGGGTCTGGAGGACTACT
ACCGAAAAACTACCACCTAGAGAACGAGGTGGCCCGACTAAAAAAGCTAGTGGGCGAGCGCGGCGGCAGT
GGCGGCCTCCTCCCCAAGAATTACCACCTCGAAAATGAAGTAGCAAGGCTCAAGAAGCTCGTAGGAGAAA
GAGGTGGTTCCGGGGGACTCCTTCCAAAAAACTATCATCTTGAAAACGAAGTTGCACGTCTTAAAAAACT
TGTTGGCGAACGTGGCGGCTCTGGCGGGCTGCTGCCCAAGAATTACCACCTGGAAAATGAAGTGGCCCGC
CTGAAGAAGCTGGTGGGCGAACGCGGAGGCAGTGGAGGCCTACTACCGAAGAACTACCACCTAGAGAACG
AGGTGGCACGCCTAAAGAAGCTAGTGGGCGAGCGCGGCGGCTCGGGTGGTTTATTACCTAAGAATTATCA
TTTAGAAAATGAAGTAGCTCGATTAAAGAAGTTAGTAGGTGAACGTGGTGGGTCTGGTGGTCTTCTTCCG
AAGAACTACCACCTTGAGAACGAGGTAGCTCGTCTTAAGAAACTTGTAGGTGAGCGTGGTGGAAGCGGTG
GTGGGGAATTCGAGGGCAGAGGAAGTCTTCTAACATGCGGTGACGTGGAGGAGAATCCCGGCCCTATCGA
TATGGCCAAGCCTTTGTCTCAAGAAGAATCCACCCTCATTGAAAGAGCAACGGCTACAATCAACAGCATC
CCCATCTCTGAAGACTACAGCGTCGCCAGCGCAGCTCTCTCTAGCGACGGCCGCATCTTCACTGGTGTCA
ATGTATATCATTTTACTGGGGGACCTTGTGCAGAACTCGTGGTGCTGGGCACTGCTGCTGCTGCGGCAGC
TGGCAACCTGACTTGTATCGTCGCGATCGGAAATGAGAACAGGGGCATCTTGAGCCCCTGCGGACGGTGC
CGACAGGTGCTTCTCGATCTGCATCCTGGGATCAAAGCCATAGTGAAGGACAGTGATGGACAGCCGACGG
CAGTTGGGATTCGTGAATTGCTGCCCTCTGGTTATGTGTGGGAGGGCTAAGGTACCACTAGTCCCGGGAT
GCATAGCGCTACGCGTTAAGTCGACAATCAACCTCTGGATTACAAAATTTGTGAAAGATTGACTGGTATT
CTTAACTATGTTGCTCCTTTTACGCTATGTGGATACGCTGCTTTAATGCCTTTGTATCATGCTATTGCTT
CCCGTATGGCTTTCATTTTCTCCTCCTTGTATAAATCCTGGTTGCTGTCTCTTTATGAGGAGTTGTGGCC
CGTTGTCAGGCAACGTGGCGTGGTGTGCACTGTGTTTGCTGACGCAACCCCCACTGGTTGGGGCATTGCC
ACCACCTGTCAGCTCCTTTCCGGGACTTTCGCTTTCCCCCTCCCTATTGCCACGGCGGAACTCATCGCCG
CCTGCCTTGCCCGCTGCTGGACAGGGGCTCGGCTGTTGGGCACTGACAATTCCGTGGTGTTGTCGGGGAA
ATCATCGTCCTTTCCTTGGCTGCTCGCCTGTGTTGCCACCTGGATTCTGCGCGGGACGTCCTTCTGCTAC
GTCCCTTCGGCCCTCAATCCAGCGGACCTTCCTTCCCGCGGCCTGCTGCCGGCTCTGCGGCCTCTTCCGC
GTCTTCGCCTTCGCCCTCAGACGAGTCGGATCTCCCTTTGGGCCGCCTCCCCGCGTCGACTTTAAGACCA
ATGACTTACAAGGCAGCTGTAGATCTTAGCCACTTTTTAAAAGAAAAGGGGGGACTGGAAGGGCTAATTC
ACTCCCAACGAAGACAAGATCTGCTTTTTGCTTGTACTGGGTCTCTCTGGTTAGACCAGATCTGAGCCTG
GGAGCTCTCTGGCTAACTAGGGAACCCACTGCTTAAGCCTCAATAAAGCTTGCCTTGAGTGCTTCAAGTA
GTGTGTGCCCGTCTGTTGTGTGACTCTGGTAACTAGAGATCCCTCAGACCCTTTTAGTCAGTGTGGAAAA
TCTCTAGCAGTACGTATAGTAGTTCATGTCATCTTATTATTCAGTATTTATAACTTGCAAAGAAATGAAT
ATCAGAGAGTGAGAGGAACTTGTTTATTGCAGCTTATAATGGTTACAAATAAAGCAATAGCATCACAAAT
TTCACAAATAAAGCATTTTTTTCACTGCATTCTAGTTGTGGTTTGTCCAAACTCATCAATGTATCTTATC
ATGTCTGGCTCTAGCTATCCCGCCCCTAACTCCGCCCATCCCGCCCCTAACTCCGCCCAGTTCCGCCCAT
TCTCCGCCCCATGGCTGACTAATTTTTTTTATTTATGCAGAGGCCGAGGCCGCCTCGGCCTCTGAGCTAT
TCCAGAAGTAGTGAGGAGGCTTTTTTGGAGGCCTAGGGACGTACCCAATTCGCCCTATAGTGAGTCGTAT
TACGCGCGCTCACTGGCCGTCGTTTTACAACGTCGTGACTGGGAAAACCCTGGCGTTACCCAACTTAATC
GCCTTGCAGCACATCCCCCTTTCGCCAGCTGGCGTAATAGCGAAGAGGCCCGCACCGATCGCCCTTCCCA
ACAGTTGCGCAGCCTGAATGGCGAATGGG
[124 nt withheld, positions 7170-7293]
C
[91 nt withheld, positions 7295-7385]
A
[49 nt withheld, positions 7387-7435]
CCTTTGACGTTGGAGTCCACGTTCTTT
[37 nt withheld, positions 7463-7499]
ACCCTATCTCGGTCTATTCTTTTGATTTATAAGGGATTTTGCCGATTTCGGCCTATTGGTTAAAAAATGA
GCTGATTTAACAAAAATTTAACGCGAATTTTAACAAAATATTAACGCTTACAATTTAGGTGGCACTTTTC
GGGGAAATGTGCGCGGAACCCCTATTTGTTTATTTTTCTAAATACATTCAAATATGTATCCGCTCATGAG
ACAATAACCCTGATAAATGCTTCAATAATATTGAAAAAGGAAGAGTATGAGTATTCAACATTTCCGTGTC
GCCCTTATTCCCTTTTTTGCGGCATTTTGCCTTCCTGTTTTTGCTCACCCAGAAACGCTGGTGAAAGTAA
AAGATGCTGAAGATCAGTTGGGTGCACGAGTGGGTTACATCGAACTGGATCTCAACAGCGGTAAGATCCT
TGAGAGTTTTCGCCCCGAAGAACGTTTTCCAATGATGAGCACTTTTAAAGTTCTGCTATGTGGCGCGGTA
TTATCCCGTATTGACGCCGGGCAAGAGCAACTCGGTCGCCGCATACACTATTCTCAGAATGACTTGGTTG
AGTACTCACCAGTCACAGAAAAGCATCTTACGGATGGCATGACAGTAAGAGAATTATGCAGTGCTGCCAT
AACCATGAGTGATAACACTGCGGCCAACTTACTTCTGACAACGATCGGAGGACCGAAGGAGCTAACCGCT
TTTTTGCACAACATGGGGGATCATGTAACTCGCCTTGATCGTTGGGAACCGGAGCTGAATGAAGCCATAC
CAAACGACGAGCGTGACACCACGATGCCTGTAGCAATGGCAACAACGTTGCGCAAACTATTAACTGGCGA
ACTACTTACTCTAGCTTCCCGGCAACAATTAATAGACTGGATGGAGGCGGATAAAGTTGCAGGACCACTT
CTGCGCTCGGCCCTTCCGGCTGGCTGGTTTATTGCTGATAAATCTGGAGCCGGTGAGCGTGGGTCTCGCG
GTATCATTGCAGCACTGGGGCCAGATGGTAAGCCCTCCCGTATCGTAGTTATCTACACGACGGGGAGTCA
GGCAACTATGGATGAACGAAATAGACAGATCGCTGAGATAGGTGCCTCACTGATTAAGCATTGGTAACTG
TCAGACCAAGTTTACTCATATATACTTTAGATTGATTTAAAACTTCATTTTTAATTTAAAAGGATCTAGG
TGAAGATCCTTTTTGATAATCTCATGACCAAAATCCCTTAACGTGAGTTTTCGTTCCACTGAGCGTCAGA
CCCCGTAGAAAAGATCAAAGGATCTTCTTGAGATCCTTTTTTTCTGCGCGTAATCTGCTGCTTGCAAACA
AAAAAACCACCGCTACCAGCGGTGGTTTGTTTGCCGGATCAAGAGCTACCAACTCTTTTTCCGAAGGTAA
CTGGCTTCAGCAGAGCGCAGATACCAAATACTGTTCTTCTAGTGTAGCCGTAGTTAGGCCACCACTTCAA
GAACTCTGTAGCACCGCCTACATACCTCGCTCTGCTAATCCTGTTACCAGTGGCTGCTGCCAGTGGCGAT
AAGTCGTGTCTTACCGGGTTGGACTCAAGACGATAGTTACCGGATAAGGCGCAGCGGTCGGGCTGAACGG
GGGGTTCGTGCACACAGCCCAGCTTGGAGCGAACGACCTACACCGAACTGAGATACCTACAGCGTGAGCT
ATGAGAAAGCGCCACGCTTCCCGAAGGGAGAAAGGCGGACAGGTATCCGGTAAGCGGCAGGGTCGGAACA
GGAGAGCGCACGAGGGAGCTTCCAGGGGGAAACGCCTGGTATCTTTATAGTCCTGTCGGGTTTCGCCACC
TCTGACTTGAGCGTCGATTTTTGTGATGCTCGTCAGGGGGGCGGAGCCTATGGAAAAACGCCAGCAACGC
GGCCTTTTTACGGTTCCTGGCCTTTTGCTGGCCTTTTGCTCACATGTTCTTTCCTGCGTTATCCCCTGAT
TCTGTGGATAACCGTATTACCGCCTTTGAGTGAGCTGATACCGCTCGCCGCAGCCGAACGACCGAGCGCA
GCGAGTCAGTGAGCGAGGAAGCGGAAGAGCGCCCAATACGCAAACCGCCTCTCCCCGCGCG
